>Addgene plasmid #40237 | pAM1414 | depositor full sequence | sequence record 51664 | pAM1414 sequence 8177 bps
GGCCGCGGATCCCCTCGACTTTATCGAGCCTGATTTTGAACAACTCACCATCGCGACTGTGAATGAACGT
CGCTTGAAAGCGGAAATTGAAAGCCGTACGCCAGAAATGGCTTAGGTCTTATCGTAATACCAACAAATAA
GGAAATGTTATGAAATTTGGAAACTTCCTTCTCACTTATCAGCCACCTGAGCTATCTCAGACCGAAGTGA
TGAAGCGATTGGTTAATCTGGGCAAAGCGTCTGAAGGTTGTGGCTTCGACACCGTTTGGTTGCTAGAGCA
CCACTTCACTGAATTTGGGTTGTTAGGGAATCCTTATGTTGCTGCCGCACACCTATTAGGTGCGACAGAA
ACGCTCAACGTTGGCACTGCAGCTATCGTATTGCCGACTGCCCATCCGGTTCGACAAGCAGAAGACGTAA
ACCTACTGGATCAAATGTCAAAAGGACGATTCCGTTTTGGTATTTGTCGCGGTTTGTACGATAAAGATTT
TCGTGTCTTTGGTACAGACATGGATAACAGCCGAGCCTTAATGGACTGTTGGTATGACTTGATGAAAGAA
GGCTTCAATGAAGGCTATATCGCGGCGGATAACGAACATATTAAGTTCCCGAAAATCCAACTGAATCCAT
CGGCTTACACACAAGGTGGTGCTCCTGTTTATGTCGTCGCGGAGTCAGCATCAACGACAGAATGGGCTGC
AGAGCGTGGCCTACCAATGATTCTAAGCTGGATCATCAACACTCACGAGAAGAAAGCGCAGCTTGATCTT
TACAACGAAGTCGCGACTGAACATGGCTACGATGTGACTAAGATTGACCACTGTTTGTCTTACATCACCT
CCGTCGATCATGACTCAAATAGAGCCAAAGATATTTGCCGCAACTTCTTGGGCCATTGGTACGACTCATA
CGTGAATGCCACCAAGATTTTTGACGACTCTGACCAAACAAAAGGTTACGACTTCAATAAAGGTCAATGG
CGTGATTTTGTGTTGAAAGGCCACAAAGACACCAATCGCCGAATTGATTACAGCTACGAAATCAACCCAG
TAGGGACGCCTGAAGAGTGTATCGCGATTATCCAGCAAGATATTGATGCGACGGGTATTGACAATATTTG
TTGTGGTTTTGAAGCAAACGGTTCTGAAGAAGAAATTATCGCATCTATGAAGCTATTCCAGTCTGATGTG
ATGCCATATCTCAAAGAAAAACAGTAATTAATATTTTCTAAAAGGAAAGAGACATGAAATTTGGATTATT
CTTCCTCAATTTTATGAATTCAAAGCGTTCTTCTGATCAAGTCATCGAAGAAATGTTAGATACCGCACAT
TACGTAGATCAGTTGAAGTTTGACACGTTGGCTGTTTACGAAAACCATTTCTCGAACAATGGTGTGGTTG
GTGCCCCACTAACAGTGGCTGGTTTTTTACTTGGTATGACAAAGAACGCCAAAGTGGCTTCGTTGAATCA
CGTCATTACCACGCATCATCCAGTACGTGTGGCGGAAGAAGCGTGTCTACTTGACCAAATGAGTGAAGGC
CGTTTTGCCTTTGGCTTTAGTGATTGTGAAAAGAGTGCAGATATGCGCTTCTTTAATCGACCAACGGATT
CTCAGTTTCAGTTGTTCAGTGAGTGTCACAAGATCATCAATGATGCATTCACTACTGGGTACTGCCATCC
AAACAATGATTTTTATAGTTTTCCTAAAATCTCCGTTAACCCACACGCGTTCACTGAAGGCGGTCCTGCG
CAATTTGTGAATGCGACGAGCAAAGAAGTGGTTGAATGGGCGGCTAAGTTAGGGCTTCCACTCGTGTTTA
GATGGGACGACTCAAACGCTCAAAGAAAAGAATACGCCGGTTTGTACCACGAAGTTGCTCAGGCACATGG
TGTCGATGTTAGTCAGGTTCGACACAAGCTGACGCTGCTGGTCAACCAAAATGTAGATGGTGAAGCAGCA
AGGGCAGAAGCTCGCGTGTATTTGGAAGAGTTTGTCCGTGAATCTTACTCAAATACCGACTTTGAGCAAA
AAATGGGAGAGCTGTTGTCAGAAAATGCCATCGGTACTTATGAAGAAAGTACTCAGGCAGCGCGAGTTGC
GATTGAGTGTTGTGGTGCCGCGGACCTATTGATGTCTTTTGAGTCGATGGAAGATAAAGCGCAGCAAAGA
GCGGTTATCGATGTGGTAAACGCCAACATCGTCAAATACCACTCGTAACGTTTAACTGATGCTGAAGGGG
CAGCGATGCCCCTTATATCACCATTCTTTTCGCCGATAGCGCTAACTAATAGAGGCATTTATATGGACGT
ACTTTCAGCGGTTAAGCAGGAAAACATCGCAGCGAGCACAGAAATCGATGACTTGATTTTCATGGGAACT
CCTCAGCAATGGTCATTGCAGGAACAAAAACAGGGGTACCGAGCTCGAATTTCGAGCTTCTGGAGCAGGA
AGATGTCGCGGGCATTAGCACCAGCGGTCTGCCAAGCCTCCGCCAGCCGTTGGGTCCCTTCCGCTTGAGC
TTTTCCATCTTCGACGATACGGGCGGCGGCCCCCCGCGCTTCCGCGATCGCCCGTTTACAAGCTGCCTCA
GCTGGGGCGATCACATCGGCTTGAAGTTGCTGCTGCACCTGTTTGATCCGCTCCTGCTGCACAGGGAGTT
CTGCTTGGCTACGAGCGACTTCGGTAGCAATGTCCGCTTCAGCTTCGGCCACCACCGCTTCGCGCCGCGT
CAACGCATCCTGAATCCGGCGCTCGGCCTCGGCTTGGGCGATCGCTACATCGCGATCGATCCGACGCAGG
GCCGTGATCTTGTCATTTTCGGCCGTTTGGATCGCAGAGGCAGCCTGGGCATCGGCTTCAGCAATTCGGG
CATCTCGCTGCAGATCAGCCCGCTGCTTGCGTCCACTAGCCGAGAGATAACCGACCTCATCGGAAATGTT
CTGGACTTGCAGCGTATCGAGGACTAGACCCAGCTGCTCAAGGTCATCCTCCGCCTCTTCCAGCAGACTT
TTGGCAAAGGCAATTTTGTCCTCGTTGATCTGCTCCGGCGTGAGGCTGGCTAAAACACCACGCAAGTTGC
CTTCGAGGGTCTCCTTGGCAATTTGCTCGATTTCCTTACGGTTTTTGCCAAGCAGCCGCTCGATCGCGTT
GTGGATGGTCGGTTCTTCCCCAGCAATCTTGATATTGGCAACGCCTTCAACAGTCAGGGGAATGCCGCCC
TTGGAGAAGGCATTGGAAACGCGCAACTCAATGATCATGTTGGTCAGATCCATGCGGAGCGCTTTTTCCA
GCAGAGGTACCCGCAGGCTGCTGCCGCCCTTGACCAAGCGATAGCCAACTCGGCGGCCATCACTACTGCG
GCGACTACTGCCAGCAAAGATCAAAATTTCACTGGGTTGGCAGATGTAGTAGAGATTGCGCAGGACTAAG
CTGCCAGCCCCGGCGACTCACCAGTCACAGAAAAGCATCTTACGGATGGCATGACAGTAAGAGAATTATG
CAGTGCTGCCATAACCATGAGTGATAACACTGCGGCCAACTTACTTCTGACAACGATCGGAGGACCGAAG
GAGCTAACCGCTTTTTTGCACAACATGGGGGATCATGTAACTCGCCTTGATCGTTGGGAACCGGAGCTGA
ATGAAGCCATACCAAACGACGAGCGTGACACCACGATGCCTGCAGCAATGGCAACAACGTTGCGCAAACT
ATTAACTGGCGAACTACTTACTCTAGCTTCCCGGCAACAATTAATAGACTGGATGGAGGCGGATAAAGTT
GCAGGACCACTTCTGCGCTCGGCCCTTCCGGCTGGCTGGTTTATTGCTGATAAATCTGGAGCCGGTGAGC
GTGGGTCTCGCGGTATCATTGCAGCACTGGGGCCAGATGGTAAGCCCTCCCGTATCGTAGTTATCTACAC
GACGGGGAGTCAGGCAACTATGGATGAACGAAATAGACAGATCGCTGAGATAGGTGCCTCACTGATTAAG
CATTGGTAACTGTCAGACCAAGTTTACTCATATATACTTTAGATTGATTTAAAACTTCATTTTTAATTTA
AAAGGATCTAGGTGAAGATCCTTTTTGATAATCTCATGACCAAAATCCCTTAACGTGAGTTTTCGTTCCA
CTGAGCGTCAGACCCCGTAGAAAAGATCAAAGGATCTTCTTGAGATCCTTTTTTTCTGCGCGTAATCTGC
TGCTTGCAAACAAAAAAACCACCGCTACCAGCGGTGGTTTGTTTGCCGGATCAAGAGCTACCAACTCTTT
TTCCGAAGGTAACTGGCTTCAGCAGAGCGCAGATACCAAATACTGTCCTTCTAGTGTAGCCGTAGTTAGG
CCACCACTTCAAGAACTCTGTAGCACCGCCTACATACCTCGCTCTGCTAATCCTGTTACCAGTGGCTGCT
GCCAGTGGCGATAAGTCGTGTCTTACCGGGTTGGACTCAAGACGATAGTTACCGGATAAGGCGCAGCGGT
CGGGCTGAACGGGGGGTTCGTGCACACAGCCCAGCTTGGAGCGAACGACCTACACCGAACTGAGATACCT
ACAGCGTGAGCTATGAGAAAGCGCCACGCTTCCCGAAGGGAGAAAGGCGGACAGGTATCCGGTAAGCGGC
AGGGTCGGAACAGGAGAGCGCACGAGGGAGCTTCCAGGGGGAAACGCCTGGTATCTTTATAGTCCTGTCG
GGTTTCGCCACCTCTGACTTGAGCGTCGATTTTTGTGATGCTCGTCAGGGGGGCGGAGCCTATGGAAAAA
CGCCAGCAACGCGGCCTTTTTACGGTTCCTGGCCTTTTGCTGGCCTTTTGCTCACATGTTCTTTCCTGCG
TTATCCCCTGATTCTGTGGATAACCGTATTACCGCCTTTGAGTGAGCTGATACCGCTCGCCGCAGCCGAA
CGACCGAGCGCAGCGAGTCAGTGAGCGAGGAAGCGGAAGAGCGCCTGATGCGGTATTTTCTCCTTACGCA
TCTGTGCGGTATTTCACACCGCATATGGTGCACTCTCAGTACAATCTGCTCTGATGCCGCATAGTTAAGC
CAGTATACACTCCGCTATCGCTACGTGACTGGGTCATGGCTGCGCCCCGACACCCGCCAACACCCGCTGA
CGCGCCCTGACGGGCTTGTCTGCTCCCGGCATCCGCTTACAGACAAGCTGTGACCGTCTCCGGGAGCTGC
ATGTGTCAGAGGTTTTCACCGTCATCACCGAAACGCGCGAGGCAGGATCGATCCGGCAGCCGGCGGAGCG
CTGCTTTCTTGGCAAGCGGTCGCCAGCCCCAACGCCAGGGCTGCCAGCCCGAAACAGCGGGGCAAGGCAG
CTTGGAAGGGCGATCGCAGCACGGGCATGGCAATGTCTCTCTGAAGGAATGCAGACCTTATTCGTACAGC
CAGGGTTGAATCGTGGGGGTCCAATCACTTAGCTCTGCTGGGCTAAACCAGAGAGCAATTTCCTGTTGTG
CTGTTTCGATTGCATCCGAGCCATGGATGATGTTGCGGCCAATATTGACACCAAAATCACCACGGATGGT
GCCCGGTTCTGCCGTCAGCGGATTGGTAGCGCCGATCAACTTGCGAGCAGCCGCCACAACGCCTTCGCCT
TCCAAGACGATCGCCACGATCGGCCCAGAGGTGATGAACTCGACGAGGCCATTGAAGAAGGGGCGCTCGC
GGTGGACAGCATAGTGCTGTTCGGCCAGCTCGCGACTGGGCTTCAGCTGCTTTAGGCCCACCAGTTTGAA
GCCTTTTTGCTCAAAGCGGCCGATGATCGTACCGACCAAACCCCGCTGAACGCCATCGGGCTTGATGGCA
ATAAATGTGCGTTCCACAGACATCTAGATAGTCCTCAAGACGAGGCAAGCATTGAGCTTGCCTTCCTATG
GTTCGGGATCACTGGGATTCTTGACAAGCGATCGCGGTCACATCGCTATCTCTTAGGACTTCGCAGCGGG
CGAGTCGGATTGACCCGGTAGGGATTTCGCCAGATCAATGCCCGTGGTTTGTTTCAGCTTCTCCAGCAAG
CTAGCGATTTGGGTAGCGCTGCCTTCCCCTTCGCCAATCACAGTGATCGACTCCACGTCGATATCTGGCA
CGGTGCCTGAAAGCGTGACGAGCAGGGACTCGAAGCTTGCATGCCTGCAGGTCGACTCTAGAGCTTTATG
CTTGTAAACCGTTTTGTGAAAAAATTTTTAAAATAAAAAAGGGGACCTCTAGGGTCCCCAATTAATTAGT
AATATAATCTATTAAAGGTCATTCAAAAGGTCATCCACCGGATCAATTCCCCTGCTCGCGCAGGCTGGGT
GCCAAGCTCTCGGGTAACATCAAGGCCCGATCCTTGGAGCCCTTGCCCTCCCGCACGATGATCGT
[255 nt withheld, positions 6366-6620]
CGTGGAGACCGAAACCTTGCGCTCGTTCGCCAGCCAGGACAGAAATGCCTCGACTTCGCTGCTGCCCAAG
GTTGCCGGGTGACGCACACCGTGGAAACGGATGAAGGCACGAACCCAGTGGACATAAGCCTGTTCGGTTC
GTAAGCTGTAATGCAAGTAGCGTATGCGCTCACGCAACTGGTCCAGAACCTTGACCGAACGCAGCGGTGG
TAACGGCGCAGTGGCGGTTTTCATGGCTTGTTATGACTGTTTTTTTGGGGTACAGTCTATGCCTCGGGCA
TCCAAGCAGCAAGCGCGTTACGCCGTGGGTCGATGTTTGATGTTATGGAGCAGCAACGATGTTACGCAGC
AGGGCAGTCGCCCTAAAACAAAGTTAAACATCATGAGGGAAGCGGTGATCGCCGAAGTATCGACTCAACT
ATCAGAGGTAGTTGGCGTCATCGAGCGCCATCTCGAACCGACGTTGCTGGCCGTACATTTGTACGGCTCC
GCAGTGGATGGCGGCCTGAAGCCACACAGTGATATTGATTTGCTGGTTACGGTGACCGTAAGGCTTGATG
AAACAACGCGGCGAGCTTTGATCAACGACCTTTTGGAAACTTCGGCTTCCCCTGGAGAGAGCGAGATTCT
CCGCGCTGTAGAAGTCACCATTGTTGTGCACGACGACATCATTCCGTGGCGTTATCCAGCTAAGCGCGAA
CTGCAATTTGGAGAATGGCAGCGCAATGACATTCTTGCAGGTATCTTCGAGCCAGCCACGATCGACATTG
ATCTGGCTATCTTGCTGACAAAAGCAAGAGAACATAGCGTTGCCTTGGTAGGTCCAGCGGCGGAGGAACT
CTTTGATCCGGTTCCTGAACAGGATCTATTTGAGGCGCTAAATGAAACCTTAACGCTATGGAACTCGCCG
CCCGACTGGGCTGGCGATGAGCGAAATGTAGTGCTTACGTTGTCCCGCATTTGGTACAGCGCAGTAACCG
GCAAAATCGCGCCGAAGGATGTCGCTGCCGACTGGGCAATGGAGCGCCTGCCGGCCCAGTATCAGCCCGT
CATACTTGAAGCTAGACAGGCTTATCTTGGACAAGAAGAAGATCGCTTGGCCTCGCGCGCAGATCAGTTG
GAAGAATTTGTCCACTACGTGAAAGGCGAGATCACCAAGGTAGTCGGCAAATAATGTCTAACAATTCGTT
CAAGCCGACGCCGCTTCGCGGCGCGGCTTAACTCAAGCGTTAGATGCACTAAGCACATAATTGCTCACAG
CCAAACTATCAGGTCAAGTCTGCTTTTATTATTTTTAAGCGTGCATAATAAGCCCTACACAAATTGGGAG
ATATATCATGAAAGGCTGGCTTTTTCTTGTTATCGCAATAGTTGGCGAAGTAATCGCAACATCCGCATTA
AAATCTAGCGAGGGCTTTACTAAGCTGATCCGGTGGATGACCTTTTGAATGACCTTTAATAGATTATATT
ACTAATTAATTGGGGACCCTAGAGGTCCCCTTTTTTATTTTAAAAATTTTTTCACAAAACGGTTTACAAG
CATACTAGAGGATCGGC
Features (pLannotate 1.2.2; 15 found; start..end, strand, type, name):
    150..1214    +  CDS            luxA: LUXA_VIBHA - Experimental evidence at protein level: Swiss-Prot protein existence level 1. Light-emitting reaction in luminous bacteria. From Vibrio harveyi (Beneckea harveyi).
   1244..2215    +  CDS            luxB: LUXB_VIBHA - Experimental evidence at protein level: Swiss-Prot protein existence level 1. Light-emitting reaction in luminous bacteria. The specific role of the beta subunit is unknown, but it is absolutely required for bioluminescence activity. From Vibrio harveyi (Beneckea harveyi).
   2303..2413    +  CDS            luxE (fragment): LUXE_VIBHA - Protein inferred from homology: Swiss-Prot protein existence level 3. Acyl-protein synthetase activates tetradecanoic acid. It is a component of the fatty acid reductase complex responsible for converting tetradecanoic acid to the aldehyde which serves as substrate in the luciferase-catalyzed reaction. From Vibrio harveyi (Beneckea harveyi).
   2414..2431    -  misc_feature   MCS (fragment): pUC18/19 multiple cloning site
   3446..3998    +  CDS            bla(M) (fragment): β-lactamase lacking the signal sequence; bla(M); allows cytosolic expression of β-lactamase
   4170..4758    +  rep_origin     ori: high-copy-number ColE1/pMB1/pBR322/pUC origin of replication
   4944..5084    -  misc_feature   bom: basis of mobility region from pBR322
   5186..5225    -  CDS            rop (fragment): Rop protein, which maintains plasmids at low copy number; rop
   5381..5824    -  CDS            ndkC-1: NDKC_DICDI - Also known as gip17, ndkB. Experimental evidence at protein level: Swiss-Prot protein existence level 1. Major role in the synthesis of nucleoside triphosphates other than ATP. From Dictyostelium discoideum (Slime mold).
   6123..6153    -  misc_feature   MCS (fragment): pUC18/19 multiple cloning site
   6282..6854    -  CDS            int (fragment) (sequence partly withheld): INT2_ECOLX - Protein inferred from homology: Swiss-Prot protein existence level 3. Putative integrase believed to be involved in the insertion of antibiotic resistance genes into plasmids and transposons. From Escherichia coli.
   6940..6996    +  CDS            GmR (fragment): gentamycin acetyltransferase; aacC1; confers resistance to gentamycin
   7003..7794    +  CDS            SmR: aminoglycoside adenylyltransferase (Murphy, 1985); aadA; confers resistance to spectinomycin and streptomycin
   7958..8047    +  CDS            qacE (fragment): QACE_ECOLX - Protein inferred from homology: Swiss-Prot protein existence level 3. Multidrug exporter. Is implicated for the resistance to bacteriocidal quaternary ammonium compounds. From Escherichia coli.
   8170..112     +  CDS            luxD (fragment) (across the origin): LUXD_VIBHA - Experimental evidence at protein level: Swiss-Prot protein existence level 1. Acyl transferase is part of the fatty acid reductase system required for aldehyde biosynthesis; it produces fatty acids for the luminescent reaction. From Vibrio harveyi (Beneckea harveyi).
