[The description below was written by a language model from this plasmid's Addgene catalogue record and pLannotate feature annotations shown in this document.]
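Description:
pAM1414 is a cyanobacterial cloning vector of about 8.1 kb, built on the pAM1303 backbone and described by the depositor as an NS1 (neutral site I) vector. NS1 vectors are generally used to deliver cargo into the Synechococcus elongatus PCC 7942 chromosome by homologous recombination. The automated annotation does not label the flanking cyanobacterial homology regions, although a hit to a nucleoside diphosphate kinase gene assigned to a slime mold probably reflects unrecognised cyanobacterial sequence rather than a real heterologous gene. In E. coli the plasmid replicates from a ColE1/pMB1-type origin with an adjacent pBR322 bom region. Selection is with spectinomycin through an aadA (spectinomycin/streptomycin) gene, which sits among remnants of an integron-derived cassette (partial integrase, gentamicin acetyltransferase and qacE fragments). A truncated β-lactamase fragment is also detected, but ampicillin is not listed as a resistance marker.

The payload is a promoterless luxAB reporter of roughly 2.4 kb. Although the catalogue lists the insert species as S. elongatus, the feature table identifies luxA and luxB as the Vibrio harveyi bacterial luciferase subunits. They were introduced as a blunted SalI-PvuII fragment from pLAV1 into the SmaI site of the backbone. Because of the fragment boundaries, a short piece of luxD lies upstream, with the SalI junction about 135 bp before the luxA start codon, and a piece of luxE lies downstream. NotI and BamHI sites upstream of luxAB allow a promoter of interest to be inserted, creating a transcriptional fusion whose activity is read out as bioluminescence. Since the aldehyde-synthesis genes are incomplete, the luciferase substrate must come from another source. The associated publication places the vector in the context of monitoring circadian rhythms of gene expression in cyanobacteria.
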