Addgene plasmid #40237: pAM1414
Depositing lab: Susan Golden. Depositing organization: University of California, San Diego (UCSD). Publication: Application of bioluminescence to the study of circadian rhythms in cyanobacteria. Andersson CR, Tsinoremas NF, Shelton J, Lebedeva NV, Yarrow J, Min H, Golden SS. Methods Enzymol. 2000;305:527-42. PubMed 10812624.
Backbone
  Vector backbone: pAM1303
  Total vector size (bp): 8100
  Vector type: Cyanobacteria cloning vector
Growth in bacteria
  Bacterial resistance: Spectinomycin, 50 μg/mL
  Growth temperature: 37°C
  Growth strain: HB101
  Copy number: Unknown
Gene/Insert
  Gene/Insert name: promoterless luxAB reporter
  Species: Synechococcus elongatus PCC 7942
  Insert size (bp): 2400
  Promoter: n/a
  Cloning method: Restriction Enzyme; 5′ cloning site n/a (unknown if destroyed); 3′ cloning site n/a (unknown if destroyed)
  Sequencing primers: 5′ n/a; 3′ n/a
Terms and licenses: Academic/Nonprofit Terms; Industry Terms: Not Available to Industry
Depositor comments: NS1 vector Lux Genes: luxAB cloning sites NotI and BamHI Blunted (by Klenow) SalI-PvuII luxAB fragment (from pLAV1) was cloned in the SmaI site of pAM1303. SalI site is approximately 135bp upstream of luxA ATG within the luxD reading frame. You can clone promoters upstream of luxAB in NotI or BamHI sites.
How to cite: pAM1414 was a gift from Susan Golden (Addgene plasmid # 40237 ; http://n2t.net/addgene:40237 ; RRID:Addgene_40237)
