>Addgene plasmid #40237 | pAM1414 | addgene partial sequence | sequence record 69555 | Spect-F 5'-cagcccgtcatacttgaagc-3'
CGCTTGGCCTCGCGCGCAGATCAGTTGGAAGAATTTGTCCACTACGTGAAAGGCGAGATCACCAAGGTAG
TCGGCAAATAATGTCTAACAATTCGTTCAAGCCGACGCCGCTTCGCGGCGCGGCTTAACTCAAGCGTTAG
ATGCACTAAGCACATAATTGCTCACAGCCAAACTATCAGGTCAAGTCTGCTTTTATTATTTTTAAGCGTG
CATAATAAGCCCTACACAAATTGGGAGATATATCATGAAAGGCTGGCTTTTTCTTGTTATCGCAATAGTT
GGCGAAGTAATCGCAACATCCGCATTAAAATCTAGCGAGGGCTTTACTAAGCTGATCCGGTGGATGACCT
TTTGAATGACCTTTAATAGATTATATTACTAATTAATTGGGGACCCTAGAGGTCCCCTTTTTTATTTTAA
AAATTTTTTCACAAAACGGTTTACAAGCATACTAGAGGATCGGCGGCCGCGGATCCCCTCGACTTTATCG
AGCCTGATTTTGAACAACTCACCATCGCGACTGTGAATGAACGTCGCTTGAAAGCGGAAATTGAAAGCCG
TACGCCAGAAATGGCTTAGGTCTTATCGTAATACCAACAAATAAGGAAATGTTATGAAATTTGGAAACTT
CCTTCTCACTTATCAGCCACCTGAGCTATCTCAGACCGAAGTGATGAAGCGATTGGTTAATCTGGGCAAA
GCGTCTGAAGGTTGTGGCTTCGACACCGTTTGGTTGCTAGAGCACCACTTCACTGAATTTGGGTTGTTAG
GGAATCCTTATGT
